>Addgene plasmid #163183 | A0A0U5JSS4 | depositor full sequence | sequence record 316239 | Full Sequence
CACCACCACCACCACCACTGAGATCCGGCTGCTAACAAAGCCCGAAAGGAAGCTGAGTTGGCTGCTGCCA
CCGCTGAGCAATAACTAGCATAACCCCTTGGGGCCTCTAAACGGGTCTTGAGGGGTTTTTTGCTGAAAGG
AGGAACTATATCCGGATTGGCGAATGGG
[124 nt withheld, positions 169-292]
C
[91 nt withheld, positions 294-384]
A
[49 nt withheld, positions 386-434]
CCTTTGACGTTGGAGTCCACGTTCTTT
[37 nt withheld, positions 462-498]
ACCCTATCTCGGTCTATTCTTTTGATTTATAAGGGATTTTGCCGATTTCGGCCTATTGGTTAAAAAATGA
GCTGATTTAACAAAAATTTAACGCGAATTTTAACAAAATATTAACGTTTACAATTTCAGGTGGCACTTTT
CGGGGAAATGTGCGCGGAACCCCTATTTGTTTATTTTTCTAAATACATTCAAATATGTATCCGCTCATGA
GACAATAACCCTGATAAATGCTTCAATAATATTGAAAAAGGAAGAGTATGAGTATTCAACATTTCCGTGT
CGCCCTTATTCCCTTTTTTGCGGCATTTTGCCTTCCTGTTTTTGCTCACCCAGAAACGCTGGTGAAAGTA
AAAGATGCTGAAGATCAGTTGGGTGCACGAGTGGGTTACATCGAACTGGATCTCAACAGCGGTAAGATCC
TTGAGAGTTTTCGCCCCGAAGAACGTTTTCCAATGATGAGCACTTTTAAAGTTCTGCTATGTGGCGCGGT
ATTATCCCGTATTGACGCCGGGCAAGAGCAACTCGGTCGCCGCATACACTATTCTCAGAATGACTTGGTT
GAGTACTCACCAGTCACAGAAAAGCATCTTACGGATGGCATGACAGTAAGAGAATTATGCAGTGCTGCCA
TAACCATGAGTGATAACACTGCGGCCAACTTACTTCTGACAACGATCGGAGGACCGAAGGAGCTAACCGC
TTTTTTGCACAACATGGGGGATCATGTAACTCGCCTTGATCGTTGGGAACCGGAGCTGAATGAAGCCATA
CCAAACGACGAGCGTGACACCACGATGCCTGCAGCAATGGCAACAACGTTGCGCAAACTATTAACTGGCG
AACTACTTACTCTAGCTTCCCGGCAACAATTAATAGACTGGATGGAGGCGGATAAAGTTGCAGGACCACT
TCTGCGCTCGGCCCTTCCGGCTGGCTGGTTTATTGCTGATAAATCTGGAGCCGGTGAGCGTGGGTCTCGC
GGTATCATTGCAGCACTGGGGCCAGATGGTAAGCCCTCCCGTATCGTAGTTATCTACACGACGGGGAGTC
AGGCAACTATGGATGAACGAAATAGACAGATCGCTGAGATAGGTGCCTCACTGATTAAGCATTGGTAACT
GTCAGACCAAGTTTACTCATATATACTTTAGATTGATTTAAAACTTCATTTTTAATTTAAAAGGATCTAG
GTGAAGATCCTTTTTGATAATCTCATGACCAAAATCCCTTAACGTGAGTTTTCGTTCCACTGAGCGTCAG
ACCCCGTAGAAAAGATCAAAGGATCTTCTTGAGATCCTTTTTTTCTGCGCGTAATCTGCTGCTTGCAAAC
AAAAAAACCACCGCTACCAGCGGTGGTTTGTTTGCCGGATCAAGAGCTACCAACTCTTTTTCCGAAGGTA
ACTGGCTTCAGCAGAGCGCAGATACCAAATACTGTCCTTCTAGTGTAGCCGTAGTTAGGCCACCACTTCA
AGAACTCTGTAGCACCGCCTACATACCTCGCTCTGCTAATCCTGTTACCAGTGGCTGCTGCCAGTGGCGA
TAAGTCGTGTCTTACCGGGTTGGACTCAAGACGATAGTTACCGGATAAGGCGCAGCGGTCGGGCTGAACG
GGGGGTTCGTGCACACAGCCCAGCTTGGAGCGAACGACCTACACCGAACTGAGATACCTACAGCGTGAGC
TATGAGAAAGCGCCACGCTTCCCGAAGGGAGAAAGGCGGACAGGTATCCGGTAAGCGGCAGGGTCGGAAC
AGGAGAGCGCACGAGGGAGCTTCCAGGGGGAAACGCCTGGTATCTTTATAGTCCTGTCGGGTTTCGCCAC
CTCTGACTTGAGCGTCGATTTTTGTGATGCTCGTCAGGGGGGCGGAGCCTATGGAAAAACGCCAGCAACG
CGGCCTTTTTACGGTTCCTGGCCTTTTGCTGGCCTTTTGCTCACATGTTCTTTCCTGCGTTATCCCCTGA
TTCTGTGGATAACCGTATTACCGCCTTTGAGTGAGCTGATACCGCTCGCCGCAGCCGAACGACCGAGCGC
AGCGAGTCAGTGAGCGAGGAAGCGGAAGAGCGCCTGATGCGGTATTTTCTCCTTACGCATCTGTGCGGTA
TTTCACACCGCATATATGGTGCACTCTCAGTACAATCTGCTCTGATGCCGCATAGTTAAGCCAGTATACA
CTCCGCTATCGCTACGTGACTGGGTCATGGCTGCGCCCCGACACCCGCCAACACCCGCTGACGCGCCCTG
ACGGGCTTGTCTGCTCCCGGCATCCGCTTACAGACAAGCTGTGACCGTCTCCGGGAGCTGCATGTGTCAG
AGGTTTTCACCGTCATCACCGAAACGCGCGAGGCAGCTGCGGTAAAGCTCATCAGCGTGGTCGTGAAGCG
ATTCACAGATGTCTGCCTGTTCATCCGCGTCCAGCTCGTTGAGTTTCTCCAGAAGCGTTAATGTCTGGCT
TCTGATAAAGCGGGCCATGTTAAGGGCGGTTTTTTCCTGTTTGGTCACTGATGCCTCCGTGTAAGGGGGA
TTTCTGTTCATGGGGGTAATGATACCGATGAAACGAGAGAGGATGCTCACGATACGGGTTACTGATGATG
AACATGCCCGGTTACTGGAACGTTGTGAGGGTAAACAACTGGCGGTATGGATGCGGCGGGACCAGAGAAA
AATCACTCAGGGTCAATGCCAGCGCTTCGTTAATACAGATGTAGGTGTTCCACAGGGTAGCCAGCAGCAT
CCTGCGATGCAGATCCGGAACATAATGGTGCAGGGCGCTGACTTCCGCGTTTCCAGACTTTACGAAACAC
GGAAACCGAAGACCATTCATGTTGTTGCTCAGGTCGCAGACGTTTTGCAGCAGCAGTCGCTTCACGTTCG
CTCGCGTATCGGTGATTCATTCTGCTAACCAGTAAGGCAACCCCGCCAGCCTAGCCGGGTCCTCAACGAC
AGGAGCACGATCATGCGCACCCGTGGGGCCGCCATGCCGGCGATAATGGCCTGCTTCTCGCCGAAACGTT
TGGTGGCGGGACCAGTGACGAAGGCTTGAGCGAGGGCGTGCAAGATTCCGAATACCGCAAGCGACAGGCC
GATCATCGTCGCGCTCCAGCGAAAGCGGTCCTCGCCGAAAATGACCCAGAGCGCTGCCGGCACCTGTCCT
ACGAGTTGCATGATAAAGAAGACAGTCATAAGTGCGGCGACGATAGTCATGCCCCGCGCCCACCGGAAGG
AGCTGACTGGGTTGAAGGCTCTCAAGGGCATCGGTCGAGATCCCGGTGCCTAATGAGTGAGCTAACTTAC
ATTAATTGCGTTGCGCTCACTGCCCGCTTTCCAGTCGGGAAACCTGTCGTGCCAGCTGCATTAATGAATC
GGCCAACGCGCGGGGAGAGGCGGTTTGCGTATTGGGCGCCAGGGTGGTTTTTCTTTTCACCAGTGAGACG
GGCAACAGCTGATTGCCCTTCACCGCCTGGCCCTGAGAGAGTTGCAGCAAGCGGTCCACGCTGGTTTGCC
CCAGCAGGCGAAAATCCTGTTTGATGGTGGTTAACGGCGGGATATAACATGAGCTGTCTTCGGTATCGTC
GTATCCCACTACCGAGATATCCGCACCAACGCGCAGCCCGGACTCGGTAATGGCGCGCATTGCGCCCAGC
GCCATCTGATCGTTGGCAACCAGCATCGCAGTGGGAACGATGCCCTCATTCAGCATTTGCATGGTTTGTT
GAAAACCGGACATGGCACTCCAGTCGCCTTCCCGTTCCGCTATCGGCTGAATTTGATTGCGAGTGAGATA
TTTATGCCAGCCAGCCAGACGCAGACGCGCCGAGACAGAACTTAATGGGCCCGCTAACAGCGCGATTTGC
TGGTGACCCAATGCGACCAGATGCTCCACGCCCAGTCGCGTACCGTCTTCATGGGAGAAAATAATACTGT
TGATGGGTGTCTGGTCAGAGACATCAAGAAATAACGCCGGAACATTAGTGCAGGCAGCTTCCACAGCAAT
GGCATCCTGGTCATCCAGCGGATAGTTAATGATCAGCCCACTGACGCGTTGCGCGAGAAGATTGTGCACC
GCCGCTTTACAGGCTTCGACGCCGCTTCGTTCTACCATCGACACCACCACGCTGGCACCCAGTTGATCGG
CGCGAGATTTAATCGCCGCGACAATTTGCGACGGCGCGTGCAGGGCCAGACTGGAGGTGGCAACGCCAAT
CAGCAACGACTGTTTGCCCGCCAGTTGTTGTGCCACGCGGTTGGGAATGTAATTCAGCTCCGCCATCGCC
GCTTCCACTTTTTCCCGCGTTTTCGCAGAAACGTGGCTGGCCTGGTTCACCACGCGGGAAACGGTCTGAT
AAGAGACACCGGCATACTCTGCGACATCGTATAACGTTACTGGTTTCACATTCACCACCCTGAATTGACT
CTCTTCCGGGCGCTATCATGCCATACCGCGAAAGGTTTTGCGCCATTCGATGGTGTCCGGGATCTCGACG
CTCTCCCTTATGCGACTCCTGCATTAGGAAGCAGCCCAGTAGTAGGTTGAGGCCGTTGAGCACCGCCGCC
GCAAGGAATGGTGCATGCAAGGAGATGGCGCCCAACAGTCCCCCGGCCACGGGGCCTGCCACCATACCCA
CGCCGAAACAAGCGCTCATGAGCCCGAAGTGGCGAGCCCGATCTTCCCCATCGGTGATGTCGGCGATATA
GGCGCCAGCAACCGCACCTGTGGCGCCGGTGATGCCGGCCACGATGCGTCCGGCGTAGAGGATCGAGATC
TCGATCCCGCGAAATTAATACGACTCACTATAGGGGAATTGTGAGCGGATAACAATTCCCCTCTAGAAAT
AATTTTGTTTAACTTTAAGAAGGAGATATACATATGTATGATGTTATTATTATCGGAGCAGGAGTGTCAG
GCGCCGCCTCAGCTAGAGAGTTGTCTAGATATAAGGTTAACGCTTGCGTGCTCGAGAGAGAGGAAGATGT
CTGTTGTGGTACCAGTAAAGCCAATAGTGCTATTGTGCACGCTGGTTACGACGCTGCTGAGGGAAGCCTG
ATGGCTAGATTGAATGTTGAGGGAAACCAGATCATGCCAGAGCTCGCTCGTGAACTCGATTTCCCATTCA
ACCCATGCGGGTCCTTTGTCGTCTGTCTAGACGAGGAATCTTTGCCTGACTTAAGGGCTTTGTACGAACG
TGGAGTCAAGAACGGAGTCAAGGATCTTGAGATCATAACTGACAAAGCCAGAATAAAAGAAATGGAACCT
AATTTAGCCGATGAAGTTGCAGGAGTGTTATACGCTCCAACTGCCGGAATTGTATGCCCCTTCAATTTGA
ATATAGCCTTGGCAGAAAACGCATACACCAACGGAGTCGACTTTAAGTTTAATACTGAAGTCACTGACAT
AAGAAGAATAGAGGGTGGATGGGCCTTGGAAACTAATCAAGGGGTATACGAGACTAGATATGTCGTTAAC
GCTGCCGGTGTCCATGCTGATAAATTCCACAATATGGTGTCTGGAACGAAAATACACATTACACCTCGTC
GTGGAGATTATTGCTTGCTAGACAAGAGTGCTGGTAACCATGTCAGCAGAACTATTTTCGCTTTACCCGG
TAAGTACGGCAAGGGTGTTCTCGTTTCTCCTACCGTCCATGGTAATCTGATTGTGGGACCTACCGCAATC
GACATTGAGGACAAGGAAGCTACCGCTACTACGCGAGAGGGACTTGATGAGCTTATCGCAAAAGCTGGCA
TGAATGTTAAGGATCTGCCTATGCGTCAGGTCATTACGTCCTTCGCTGGACTAAGAGCTCACGAAGATCA
TCACGAGTTTATCATCAAAGAGCTGGAAGACGCCCCAGGTTTTGTGGATTGTGCTGGTATCGAGTCGCCT
GGATTGACGTCCTGTCCGGCTATTGGAAGAATGGTGGCAGGAATTCTGAAGGAAAAGCTAGGCTTGGAAC
CTAATCCTCAATTTAATGGAAGTAGGAAAGGTATATTGGACCCAGATACGCTGACCAAAGAAGAGCAAGC
CGAACTTATAAAACAGAATCCAGCCTACGGTAATATCATATGCCGTTGTGAGATGGTTACCGAGGGTGAA
ATCCTTGATGCAATTCACCGTCCTCTTGGAGCTAGAAGTCTTGACGGAATCAAGAGACGTACCAGAGCAG
GGATGGGAAGATGCCAAGCAGGGTTTTGTACCCCTAGATCCATGGAATTACTACATAGAGAGCTGGGCTT
GCCTATGACTGAGATTACCAAAGCCGGTGGGGACTCAAAACTGGTTGTTGGAACTAATAAGGACAGAATC
GCAGCAGCCCTAGAACACCACCATCAC
Features (pLannotate 1.2.2; 19 found; start..end, strand, type, name):
     28..77      +  CDS            SET1 (fragment): solubility-enhancement tag derived from T7 phage gene 10B
     85..132     +  terminator     T7 terminator: transcription terminator for bacteriophage T7 RNA polymerase
    169..624     +  rep_origin     f1 ori (sequence partly withheld): f1 bacteriophage origin of replication; arrow indicates direction of (+) strand synthesis
    651..755     +  promoter       AmpR promoter: bla
    756..1616    +  CDS            AmpR: β-lactamase; bla; confers resistance to ampicillin, carbenicillin, and related antibiotics
   1787..2375    +  rep_origin     ori: high-copy-number ColE1/pMB1/pBR322/pUC origin of replication
   2561..2703    -  misc_feature   bom: basis of mobility region from pBR322
   2805..2996    -  CDS            rop: Rop protein, which maintains plasmids at low copy number; rop
   3013..3393    +  CDS            YPB1_ECOLX: Protein predicted: Swiss-Prot protein existence level 4. From Escherichia coli.
   3465..3756    -  CDS            TcR (fragment): tetracycline efflux protein; tet; confers resistance to tetracycline
   3771..3792    -  protein_bind   CAP binding site: CAP binding activates transcription in the presence of cAMP. E. coli catabolite activator protein
   3805..4887    -  CDS            lacI: lac repressor; lacI; The lac repressor binds to the lac operator to inhibit transcription in E. coli. This inhibition can be relieved by adding lactose or isopropyl-β-D-thiogalactopyranoside (IPTG).
   4888..4965    -  promoter       lacI promoter: lacI
   4973..5252    -  CDS            TcR (fragment): tetracycline efflux protein; tet; confers resistance to tetracycline
   5274..5292    +  promoter       T7 promoter: promoter for bacteriophage T7 RNA polymerase
   5293..5317    +  protein_bind   lac operator: The lac repressor binds to the lac operator to inhibit transcription in E. coli. This inhibition can be relieved by adding lactose or isopropyl-β-D-thiogalactopyranoside (IPTG). lac repressor encoded by lacI
   5332..5354    +  RBS            RBS: efficient ribosome binding site from bacteriophage T7 gene 10 (Olins and Rangwala, 1989)
   5359..5454    +  CDS            Maoa (fragment): AOFA_MOUSE - Experimental evidence at protein level: Swiss-Prot protein existence level 1. Catalyzes the oxidative deamination of biogenic and xenobiotic amines and has important functions in the metabolism of neuroactive and vasoactive amines in the central nervous system and peripheral tissues. MAOA preferentially oxidizes biogenic amines such as 5-hydroxytryptamine (5-HT), norepinephrine and epinephrine (By similarity). From Mus musculus (Mouse).
   6814..15      +  CDS            9xHis (across the origin): 9xHis affinity tag
