[The description below was written by a language model from this plasmid's Addgene catalogue record and pLannotate feature annotations shown in this document.]
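Description:
A0A0U5JSS4 is a bacterial expression plasmid built on the pET21a(+) backbone for inducible production of the protein with that UniProt identifier, a Clostridium sp. protein whose alternative name in the record is glycerol-3-phosphate dehydrogenase. The 6,825 nt plasmid carries a ColE1/pMB1-type origin together with the rop gene and the bom mobility region from pBR322, an f1 origin for single-stranded DNA production, and a β-lactamase gene under its own promoter for ampicillin selection. The catalogue lists it as high copy, although rop is normally associated with reduced copy number. The short tetracycline-resistance fragments and the predicted E. coli ORF flagged in the table are remnants of the pBR322-derived backbone rather than functional elements.

Expression is driven by a T7 promoter followed directly by a lac operator and the T7 gene 10 ribosome binding site, with a T7 terminator downstream. The plasmid also encodes lacI under its own promoter, so transcription is repressed until IPTG or lactose is added, and it requires a host that supplies T7 RNA polymerase. The insert itself is not annotated as such. It lies between the RBS and a histidine tag that spans the sequence origin. The only hit within it is a short N-terminal fragment matched to mouse monoamine oxidase A, which most likely reflects a conserved flavin-binding motif rather than mouse sequence. The catalogue lists an N-terminal T7 tag and a C-terminal 10xHis tag, whereas the annotation finds a 9xHis stretch and no T7 tag feature. The His tag allows metal-affinity purification. The associated publication concerns experimental testing of enzyme functional annotations in the EC 1.1.3.15 class, which suggests the plasmid was made for recombinant expression and activity characterisation.
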