Addgene plasmid #163183: A0A0U5JSS4
Purpose: Inducible expression of UniProt identifier A0A0U5JSS4
Depositing lab: Martin Engqvist. Depositing organization: Chalmers University of Technology. Publication: Experimental and computational investigation of enzyme functional annotations uncovers misannotation in the EC 1.1.3.15 enzyme class. Rembeza E, Engqvist MKM. PLoS Comput Biol. 2021 Sep 23;17(9):e1009446. doi: 10.1371/journal.pcbi.1009446. eCollection 2021 Sep. PubMed 34555022.
Backbone
  Vector backbone: pET21a(+)
  Vector type: Bacterial Expression
Growth in bacteria
  Bacterial resistance: Ampicillin, 100 μg/mL
  Growth temperature: 37°C
  Growth strain: DH5alpha
  Copy number: High Copy
Gene/Insert
  Gene/Insert name: A0A0U5JSS4 (alt name: glycerol-3-phosphate dehydrogenase)
  Species: Clostridium sp.
  Promoter: T7
  Tag / fusion protein: T7 (N terminal on backbone); 10xHis (C terminal on backbone)
  Cloning method: Unknown
  Sequencing primers: 5′ T7; 3′ T7-term
Terms and licenses: Academic/Nonprofit Terms; Industry Terms: Not Available to Industry
Depositor comments: Insert name is a UniProt identifier
How to cite: A0A0U5JSS4 was a gift from Martin Engqvist (Addgene plasmid # 163183 ; http://n2t.net/addgene:163183 ; RRID:Addgene_163183)
