>Addgene plasmid #163183 | A0A0U5JSS4 | depositor partial sequence | sequence record 316240 | insert gene sequence
ATGTATGATGTTATTATTATCGGAGCAGGAGTGTCAGGCGCCGCCTCAGCTAGAGAGTTGTCTAGATATA
AGGTTAACGCTTGCGTGCTCGAGAGAGAGGAAGATGTCTGTTGTGGTACCAGTAAAGCCAATAGTGCTAT
TGTGCACGCTGGTTACGACGCTGCTGAGGGAAGCCTGATGGCTAGATTGAATGTTGAGGGAAACCAGATC
ATGCCAGAGCTCGCTCGTGAACTCGATTTCCCATTCAACCCATGCGGGTCCTTTGTCGTCTGTCTAGACG
AGGAATCTTTGCCTGACTTAAGGGCTTTGTACGAACGTGGAGTCAAGAACGGAGTCAAGGATCTTGAGAT
CATAACTGACAAAGCCAGAATAAAAGAAATGGAACCTAATTTAGCCGATGAAGTTGCAGGAGTGTTATAC
GCTCCAACTGCCGGAATTGTATGCCCCTTCAATTTGAATATAGCCTTGGCAGAAAACGCATACACCAACG
GAGTCGACTTTAAGTTTAATACTGAAGTCACTGACATAAGAAGAATAGAGGGTGGATGGGCCTTGGAAAC
TAATCAAGGGGTATACGAGACTAGATATGTCGTTAACGCTGCCGGTGTCCATGCTGATAAATTCCACAAT
ATGGTGTCTGGAACGAAAATACACATTACACCTCGTCGTGGAGATTATTGCTTGCTAGACAAGAGTGCTG
GTAACCATGTCAGCAGAACTATTTTCGCTTTACCCGGTAAGTACGGCAAGGGTGTTCTCGTTTCTCCTAC
CGTCCATGGTAATCTGATTGTGGGACCTACCGCAATCGACATTGAGGACAAGGAAGCTACCGCTACTACG
CGAGAGGGACTTGATGAGCTTATCGCAAAAGCTGGCATGAATGTTAAGGATCTGCCTATGCGTCAGGTCA
TTACGTCCTTCGCTGGACTAAGAGCTCACGAAGATCATCACGAGTTTATCATCAAAGAGCTGGAAGACGC
CCCAGGTTTTGTGGATTGTGCTGGTATCGAGTCGCCTGGATTGACGTCCTGTCCGGCTATTGGAAGAATG
GTGGCAGGAATTCTGAAGGAAAAGCTAGGCTTGGAACCTAATCCTCAATTTAATGGAAGTAGGAAAGGTA
TATTGGACCCAGATACGCTGACCAAAGAAGAGCAAGCCGAACTTATAAAACAGAATCCAGCCTACGGTAA
TATCATATGCCGTTGTGAGATGGTTACCGAGGGTGAAATCCTTGATGCAATTCACCGTCCTCTTGGAGCT
AGAAGTCTTGACGGAATCAAGAGACGTACCAGAGCAGGGATGGGAAGATGCCAAGCAGGGTTTTGTACCC
CTAGATCCATGGAATTACTACATAGAGAGCTGGGCTTGCCTATGACTGAGATTACCAAAGCCGGTGGGGA
CTCAAAACTGGTTGTTGGAACTAATAAGGACAGAATCGCAGCAGCCCTAGAACACCACCATCAC
